Addgene plasmid #23966: pTreTight-Htt94Q-CFP
Depositing lab: Nico Dantuma. Depositing organization: Karolinska Institutet. Publication: Accumulation of ubiquitin conjugates in a polyglutamine disease model occurs without global ubiquitin/proteasome system impairment. Maynard CJ, Boettcher C, Ortega Z, Smith R, Florea BI, Diaz-Hernandez M, Brundin P, Overkleeft HS, Li JY, Lucas JJ, Dantuma NP. Proc Natl Acad Sci U S A. 2009 Aug 18. 106(33):13986-91. 10.1073/pnas.0906463106 PubMed 19666572.
Backbone
  Vector backbone: pTRE-tight
  Backbone manufacturer: Clontech
  Backbone size w/o insert (bp): 2605
  Vector type: Mammalian Expression
Growth in bacteria
  Bacterial resistance: Ampicillin, 100 μg/mL
  Growth temperature: 37°C
  Growth strain: DH5alpha
  Copy number: Low Copy
Gene/Insert
  Gene/Insert name: N-terminal fragment Huntingtin Q94 (alt names: Htt; HttQ94; Htt polyQ)
  Species: H. sapiens (human)
  Mutation: 94 polyQ repeat
  Entrez Gene: HTT (a.k.a. HD, IT15, LOMARS)
  Tag / fusion protein: CFP (C terminal on insert)
  Cloning method: Restriction Enzyme; 5′ cloning site HindIII (not destroyed); 3′ cloning site XbaI (not destroyed)
  Sequencing primers: 5′ n/a
Terms and licenses: Academic/Nonprofit Terms; Industry Terms: Not Available to Industry
Depositor comments: There are 96Q repeats and an Argenine in the middle of the repeat.
How to cite: pTreTight-Htt94Q-CFP was a gift from Nico Dantuma (Addgene plasmid # 23966 ; http://n2t.net/addgene:23966 ; RRID:Addgene_23966)
