[The description below was written by a language model from this plasmid's Addgene catalogue record and pLannotate feature annotations shown in this document.]
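Description:
pTreTight-Htt94Q-CFP is a mammalian expression plasmid built on the Clontech pTRE-tight backbone for tetracycline/doxycycline-regulated expression of a pathogenic, polyglutamine-expanded N-terminal fragment of human huntingtin (HTT). It is propagated in E. coli through a ColE1/pUC-type origin and selected with ampicillin via the β-lactamase gene and its bla promoter. The feature annotation describes this origin as high-copy, whereas the catalogue entry lists the plasmid as low copy. No mammalian selection marker is annotated.

The insert was cloned between HindIII and XbaI sites downstream of the PTight promoter, which consists of seven tet operator repeats fused to a minimal CMV promoter. This promoter is essentially silent by itself and drives transcription only in cells that also supply a tetracycline-controlled transactivator (tTA or rtTA), so expression can be switched on or off with doxycycline. The huntingtin fragment is fused at its C terminus to ECFP, allowing soluble protein and aggregates or inclusions to be followed by fluorescence, and the transcript terminates at an SV40 polyadenylation signal.

The huntingtin portion itself is not annotated in the feature table; it presumably lies in the unlabelled region between the cloning-site remnant and ECFP. The very short "chicken β-actin promoter" hit within that region is most likely a spurious match. Although the construct is named for 94 glutamines, the depositor notes that the tract actually contains 96 glutamines interrupted by an arginine in the middle.

The associated publication used it in a polyglutamine disease model examining ubiquitin conjugate accumulation and ubiquitin/proteasome system function.
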