Features (pLannotate 1.2.2; 9 found; start..end, strand, type, name):
      3..86      +  CDS            large T antigen (fragment): large T antigen from SV40 (simian virus 40)
    109..190     +  polyA_signal   SV40 poly(A) signal: SV40 polyadenylation signal
    372..960     -  rep_origin     ori: high-copy-number ColE1/pMB1/pBR322/pUC origin of replication
   1131..1991    -  CDS            AmpR: β-lactamase; bla; confers resistance to ampicillin, carbenicillin, and related antibiotics
   1992..2096    -  promoter       AmpR promoter: bla
   2199..2513    +  promoter       tight TRE promoter: Tet-responsive promoter PTight, consisting of seven tet operator sequences followed by the minimal CMV promoter
   2518..2549    +  misc_feature   MCS (fragment): pUC18/19 multiple cloning site
   2945..2964    -  promoter       chicken β-actin promoter (fragment): contains a 21-bp deletion relative to the standard chicken β-actin promoter
   3091..3809    +  CDS            ECFP (fragment): enhanced CFP mammalian codon-optimized
>Addgene plasmid #23966 | pTreTight-Htt94Q-CFP | addgene full sequence | sequence record 201359 | Addgene NGS Result
AGGATCATAATCAGCCATACCACATTTGTAGAGGTTTTACTTGCTTTAAAAAACCTCCCACACCTCCCCC
TGAACCTGAAACATAAAATGAATGCAATTGTTGTTGTTAACTTGTTTATTGCAGCTTATAATGGTTACAA
ATAAAGCAATAGCATCACAAATTTCACAAATAAAGCATTTTTTTCACTGCCTCGAGCTTCCTCGCTCACT
GACTCGCTGCGCTCGGTCGTTCGGCTGCGGCGAGCGGTATCAGCTCACTCAAAGGCGGTAATACGGTTAT
CCACAGAATCAGGGGATAACGCAGGAAAGAACATGTGAGCAAAAGGCCAGCAAAAGGCCAGGAACCGTAA
AAAGGCCGCGTTGCTGGCGTTTTTCCATAGGCTCCGCCCCCCTGACGAGCATCACAAAAATCGACGCTCA
AGTCAGAGGTGGCGAAACCCGACAGGACTATAAAGATACCAGGCGTTTCCCCCTGGAAGCTCCCTCGTGC
GCTCTCCTGTTCCGACCCTGCCGCTTACCGGATACCTGTCCGCCTTTCTCCCTTCGGGAAGCGTGGCGCT
TTCTCATAGCTCACGCTGTAGGTATCTCAGTTCGGTGTAGGTCGTTCGCTCCAAGCTGGGCTGTGTGCAC
GAACCCCCCGTTCAGCCCGACCGCTGCGCCTTATCCGGTAACTATCGTCTTGAGTCCAACCCGGTAAGAC
ACGACTTATCGCCACTGGCAGCAGCCACTGGTAACAGGATTAGCAGAGCGAGGTATGTAGGCGGTGCTAC
AGAGTTCTTGAAGTGGTGGCCTAACTACGGCTACACTAGAAGAACAGTATTTGGTATCTGCGCTCTGCTG
AAGCCAGTTACCTTCGGAAAAAGAGTTGGTAGCTCTTGATCCGGCAAACAAACCACCGCTGGTAGCGGTG
GTTTTTTTGTTTGCAAGCAGCAGATTACGCGCAGAAAAAAAGGATCTCAAGAAGATCCTTTGATCTTTTC
TACGGGGTCTGACGCTCAGTGGAACGAAAACTCACGTTAAGGGATTTTGGTCATGAGATTATCAAAAAGG
ATCTTCACCTAGATCCTTTTAAATTAAAAATGAAGTTTTAAATCAATCTAAAGTATATATGAGTAAACTT
GGTCTGACAGTTACCAATGCTTAATCAGTGAGGCACCTATCTCAGCGATCTGTCTATTTCGTTCATCCAT
AGTTGCCTGACTCCCCGTCGTGTAGATAACTACGATACGGGAGGGCTTACCATCTGGCCCCAGTGCTGCA
ATGATACCGCGAGACCCACGCTCACCGGCTCCAGATTTATCAGCAATAAACCAGCCAGCCGGAAGGGCCG
AGCGCAGAAGTGGTCCTGCAACTTTATCCGCCTCCATCCAGTCTATTAATTGTTGCCGGGAAGCTAGAGT
AAGTAGTTCGCCAGTTAATAGTTTGCGCAACGTTGTTGCCATTGCTACAGGCATCGTGGTGTCACGCTCG
TCGTTTGGTATGGCTTCATTCAGCTCCGGTTCCCAACGATCAAGGCGAGTTACATGATCCCCCATGTTGT
GCAAAAAAGCGGTTAGCTCCTTCGGTCCTCCGATCGTTGTCAGAAGTAAGTTGGCCGCAGTGTTATCACT
CATGGTTATGGCAGCACTGCATAATTCTCTTACTGTCATGCCATCCGTAAGATGCTTTTCTGTGACTGGT
GAGTACTCAACCAAGTCATTCTGAGAATAGTGTATGCGGCGACCGAGTTGCTCTTGCCCGGCGTCAACAC
GGGATAATACCGCGCCACATAGCAGAACTTTAAAAGTGCTCATCATTGGAAAACGTTCTTCGGGGCGAAA
ACTCTCAAGGATCTTACCGCTGTTGAGATCCAGTTCGATGTAACCCACTCGTGCACCCAACTGATCTTCA
GCATCTTTTACTTTCACCAGCGTTTCTGGGTGAGCAAAAACAGGAAGGCAAAATGCCGCAAAAAAGGGAA
TAAGGGCGACACGGAAATGTTGAATACTCATACTCTTCCTTTTTCAATATTATTGAAGCATTTATCAGGG
TTATTGTCTCATGAGCGGATACATATTTGAATGTATTTAGAAAAATAAACAAATAGGGGTTCCGCGCACA
TTTCCCCGAAAAGTGCCACCTGACGTCTAAGAAACCATTATTATCATGACATTAACCTATAAAAATAGGC
GTATCACGAGGCCCTTTCGTCTTCACTCGAGTTTACTCCCTATCAGTGATAGAGAACGTATGTCGAGTTT
ACTCCCTATCAGTGATAGAGAACGATGTCGAGTTTACTCCCTATCAGTGATAGAGAACGTATGTCGAGTT
TACTCCCTATCAGTGATAGAGAACGTATGTCGAGTTTACTCCCTATCAGTGATAGAGAACGTATGTCGAG
TTTATCCCTATCAGTGATAGAGAACGTATGTCGAGTTTACTCCCTATCAGTGATAGAGAACGTATGTCGA
GGTAGGCGTGTACGGTGGGAGGCCTATATAAGCAGAGCTCGTTTAGTGAACCGTCAGATCGCCTGGAGAA
TTCGAGCTCGGTACCCGGGGATCCTCTAGTCAGCTGACGCGTGCTAGCGCGGCCGCATCGATAAGCTTAC
CATGGCAACCCTGGAAAAGCTGATGAAGGCCTTCGAGTCCCTCAAGTCCTTCCAGCAGCAGCAGCAGCAG
CAGCAGCAGCAGCAGCAGCAGCAGCAGCAGCAGCAGCAGCAGCAGCAGCAGCAGCAGCAGCAGCAGCAGC
AGCAGCAGCAGCAGCAGCAGCAGCAGCAGCAGCGGCAGCAGCAGCAGCAGCAGCAGCAGCAGCAGCAGCA
GCAGCAGCAGCAGCAGCAGCAGCAGCAGCAGCAGCAGCAGCAGCAGCAGCAGCAGCAGCAGCAGCAGCAG
CAGCAGCAGCAGCAGCAGCAGCAGCAGCAGCAGCAGCAGCAGCAGCAGCAGCAGCAGCAACAGCCGCCAC
CGCCGCCGCCGCCGCCGCCGCCTCCTCAGCTTCCTCAGCCGCCGCCGCAGGCACAGCCGCTGCTGCCTCA
GCCGCAGCCGCCCCCGCCGCCGCCCCCGCCGCCACCCGGCCCGGCTGTGGCTGAGGAGCCGCTGCACCGA
CCGGGATCCCTGGTGAGCAAGGGCGAGGAGCTGTTCACCGGGGTGGTGCCCATCCTGGTCGAGCTGGACG
GCGACGTAAACGGCCACAAGTTCAGCGTGTCCGGCGAGGGCGAGGGCGATGCCACCTACGGCAAGCTGAC
CCTGAAGTTCATCTGCACCACCGGCAAGCTGCCCGTGCCCTGGCCCACCCTCGTGACCACCCTGACCTGG
GGCGTGCAGTGCTTCAGCCGCTACCCCGACCACATGAAGCAGCACGACTTCTTCAAGTCCGCCATGCCCG
AAGGCTACGTCCAGGAGCGCACCATCTTCTTCAAGGACGACGGCAACTACAAGACCCGCGCCGAGGTGAA
GTTCGAGGGCGACACCCTGGTGAACCGCATCGAGCTGAAGGGCATCGACTTCAAGGAGGACGGCAACATC
CTGGGGCACAAGCTGGAGTACAACTACATCAGCCACAACGTCTATATCACCGCCGACAAGCAGAAGAACG
GCATCAAGGCCAACTTCAAGATCCGCCACAACATCGAGGACGGCAGCGTGCAGCTCGCCGACCACTACCA
GCAGAACACCCCCATCGGCGACGGCCCCGTGCTGCTGCCCGACAACCACTACCTGAGCACCCAGTCCGCC
CTGAGCAAAGACCCCAACGAGAAGCGCGATCACATGGTCCTGCTGGAGTTCGTGACCGCCGCCGGGATCA
CTCTCGGCATGGACGAGCTGTACAAGTAATCTAG
