>Addgene plasmid #23966 | pTreTight-Htt94Q-CFP | addgene partial sequence | sequence record 29805 | 23966 with LNCX
ATCGAGCTCGGTACCCGGGGATCCTCTAGTCAGCTGACGCGTGCTAGCGCGGCCGCATCGATAAGCTTAC
CATGGCAACCCTGGAAAAGCTGATGAAGGCCTTCGAGTCCCTCAAGTCCTTCCAGCAGCAGCAGCAGCAG
CAGCAGCAGCAGCAGCAGCAGCAGCAGCAGCAGCAGCAGCAGCAGCAGCAGCAGCAGCAGCAGCAGCAGC
AGCAGCAGCAGCAGCAGCAGCAGCAGCAGCAGCGGCAGCAGCAGCAGCAGCAGCAGCAGCAGCAGCAGCA
GCAGCAGCAGCAGCAGCAGCAGCAGCAGCAGCAGCAGCAGCAGCAGCAGCAGCAGCAGCAGCAGCAGCAG
CAGCAGCAGCAGCAGCAGCAGCAGCAGCAGCAGCAGCAGCAGCAGCAGCAGCAGCAGCAACAGCCGCCAC
CGCCGCCGCCGCCGCCGCCGCCTCCTCAGCTTCCTCAGCCGCCGCCGCAGGCACAGCCGCTGCTGCCTCA
GCCGCAGCCGCCCCCGCCGCCGCCCCCGCCGCCACCCGGCCCGGCTGTGGCTGAGGAGCCGCTGCACCGA
CCGGGATCCCTGG
