>Addgene plasmid #23966 | pTreTight-Htt94Q-CFP | addgene partial sequence | sequence record 38994 | EXFP-R 5'-GTCTTGTAGTTGCCGTCGTC-3'
GGACTTGAAGAAGTCGTGCTGCTTCATGTGGTCGGGGTAGCGGCTGAAGCACTGCACGCCCCAGGTCAGG
GTGGTCACGAGGGTGGGCCAGGGCACGGGCAGCTTGCCGGTGGTGCAGATGAACTTCAGGGTCAGCTTGC
CGTAGGTGGCATCGCCCTCGCCCTCGCCGGACACGCTGAACTTGTGGCCGTTTACGTCGCCGTCCAGCTC
GACCAGGATGGGCACCACCCCGGTGAACAGCTCCTCGCCCTTGCTCACCA
